>Addgene plasmid #168137 | pMS4: pHelper(AvCAST)_entry | addgene full sequence | sequence record 330973 | Addgene NGS Result
GATCTCGACGCTCTCCCTTATGCGACTCCTGCATTAGGAAATTAATACGACTCACTATAGGGGAATTGTG
AGCGGATAACAATTCCCCTGTAGAAATAATTTTGTTTAACTTTAATAAGGAGATATACCATGGTGCTTTA
ACATTAGATGTCGTTAGGCGTTGAGCAGAGACCTCTGGTCTCGTGCTTTAACATTAGATGTCGTTAGGCG
TTGAGCAGATCCGAATTCGAGCTCGGCGCGCCTGCAGGTCGACAAGCTTGCGGCCGCATAATGCTTAAGT
CGAACAGAAAGTAATCGTATTGTACACGGCCGCATAATCGAAATTAATACGACTCACTATAGGGGAATTG
TGAGCGGATAACAATTCCCCATCTTAGTATATTAGTTAAGTATAAGAAGGAGATATACATATGATTATTG
ATAGTAACTTAGTTACGCAGCTTCCCTCAGAATCATCTTCAAAGCCAAGAGAGCTTTTAATGTCTCAGTT
TCCATATATGGATTTAACTTTTAGCCTTACGGGTGAGACATTACCTTTCGACCACGGCTATGAATTATTT
TCTGCGATCGCCCACTTTGAACCCAAACTACATACATTAGACACGTTGGGAATTCAGACCATTGCAGGTA
TTCCCAAGGATGGTGTAATTAATCTGACCCAAAATTCTAGGCTTCGTATTCGGATACCAGTAAATCAGGT
ACGTTTGGTTTATCCATTGGCGGGTAAGTCACTGAGAATTGGCAAGCATACAATTCGTTTGGGTATTCCT
GACATCTGTTTGCTTCAACCTGCGGAGAAACTGCGATCGCGCATTGTGGTAATAAGAGGCTATGAAGAAC
CTGAAAGTTTTTTAGTCGTAGCGCAGCGTCAGCTAGAACAACTGGGTATCCAAGCAATTGCTAGCATTCC
CACCAAAGCCAATGGCAAACCAATACGTAGGACTATCAAAATTAAGCGATTTACAGTCGTGGGTTTTGGA
TTAGAAGTTATAAATTTAAGCGATGAAGACTCACTGAGGTTGCAAATACATGGTGTAGGAGGAAAGCAAA
AGATGGGTTGTGGACTCTTCATGCCTATTAAGGAAAGGCAATAGCAATTACTCGAAAGCAGATGATGAAG
AGAGCAGATAACCCCAAAATTCAGCTTAATCTCGGCGATCCTAGTATGACTTTATTGCATCGTGCTGGGG
TTGCAGGACTTTGGATGACGCTCAAAAAACTGGAAAAAATCTATCCAACACCTGCTGAACGTATTGGTAA
TTTAACTTGGTTGCTAACCCCTCACTATATCAATCTTGATTGGGAAGGACAGGATTTCACAGTTTTAGAC
TGGTTGCTGAAGCAATCATTTCAAATCAGCGATGAGGGTTTAATTTCCCTGACAGGGTTAGATTCTCAAA
ACATGGATATTCAAAATCAAATAATTATCCATCAAGGTATCACAGCCACTTTTACACAACATAATAAATT
TTTTAAGTCTGCGGGTCAACAATCTAAGCAACTAATTATTGATGGTATTCAGGTTAGGGTTGATTATAAG
AAAGCTGCTTCCTATGCTCATCAACATTTTGCTAAACATTTATGTGACCAGTACGGACAATTGCTAAAAG
AGCCAATTGGTATCAGGGGATGGCTCTATCCAGGAGCAGTAGTTCGCCATTATGCTTTTAAAGAACAAAC
AGCATTTGAAGAAAAAGCAGAATATGCTCTAGCGTTGTTGTTCGCTCCTATGGCTTGTCAATATTTTGTG
CTGCGATCGCACACCGAACCATCACATACAAACTATGTTTTGGTTATTCCTGAAGTAATTGATTTAGAAC
TTTATGCACATTTTTTGTGGTGTTTGGGTAACTTAGATTATAAACATTTTCACGTATCTAGCTTAGGAGA
TGCTGGATTAAAATTTCTTAATTATAAAACAACACAAATGCCTACTTCCAATTTTTTAAAACGATGTCAA
ATAATCTTTTTTAGTACAAAAGCTTGGTCAGAACAGCAAAAAACTCGTGCAGAAATAGCAATCATAGAAT
TAAATTCTTCAGTTAATTATCTTTATAAGCTTAGTTGTATTTGTTTTCCAGAATGTCAAATTGTTTTATA
TAAAAATCAACATTATTTGCTTCCAAGTTTAATAAAAGGAATAATCGCCAATAATCTAGCAATGGGTCGG
TCTTGGTGGGCTAATTGGATTTCATTTATTAAAAATAAAAAATCATTTAAACAATTTACTGATGAGTATA
AAGGAATTAATAAGATGATTCAGGACTCAGAATGGGATATAGAAGCTCAAAAGCTATTTATTCAAGCTTG
TCATGAAGCATTAAGAAAAATATATGCCAAAATTTATAGCAGAACAAAAGAAGGTGAATACGCTCAAATA
GAACGAGAAAATACACGCATTTTATCTCAGTTAAAACGCTGCACCAATACTGACAATTTCCGAAAATTTA
TTGCAGAGTTTTGGGGAAGGGCAGGGCAAATAGCAATTCTGGAAGAACATTGGATGGAATTACTTCCATT
GACTACAGGGATAGGCAATTGGAAAGTGGCCAGGGACTTAACTTTTATTGCAATGGCTAGCTACCCAAAG
AATAAAATAACAGAGGTAGAGGTAAAACCATCACAAATATCGGAGCTAAATACTGAATAAACTTCATATT
TTTTGATTTGATTAAGAACAAAATATTAATTGTTTAGGTAATGGTGGAATGTTTCATCTGTTTGGTAATA
TTTTGACTAGTTATGGAACCGCCGCTAATAATCGTGGTGAAAATGAAGGTAATACCACTACGTTACAAAA
ATTAATTTGGAAAGGTGAAGTTCACTCTACTGTTTCATCTGAGGCAATTCGTTGGGCATTGCGATATTAT
TGGCAAAATGCTGGCTATCCTGTGAATAGACGTTGGGATGAAAATGCTCAACCAGTACCCGATCACATCT
TGCAAGATCCTAATTTTGATGATATTCGCTTCATTGATGATGATGTCTTGGGATTTATGCAAGCGGAAGC
AGCAAAAGTTGAAGCAGCAGTTGAATCCGAAGTTGAAATCCAGAACTCAACTCAAGATGAGGACAAAAAA
CTTTCTCAAGGTAAGGAGAAAGAAACTGCAAAACGTAAGCGTAAGGAAAAACCTAAAGGGAAAATAACTA
CTAGACGAGGTGTATTAGAAGTCACTCGTGCAGTTTCAACAATTCCTTATGCTGGTGATCTTACTTTCAA
TGCTATGAGTGGAAAGAAAGGACGAACATCTCTTTATTCTACAGAAGTTCATGCTACTCGATATCAATAT
GGCTTCGCATTAACACCCAATAGCCTCAAAGATAAATCTCGCATTAATGCTGTCCTCGATAGCTTAATTT
CTATTGGAGAAGTGGCAGGAAATCACGCTCGTTTTCTCTATGATTTTTCTCCTGATAGCATCATATTACG
GTGGACACACGATTTCTCACCTCGGTTACTTTACTGTTTTGAAGAAGATGAACTTAGAAATATATCAACA
CCGGATTTAGTAAGGCGGGTAGAATCTGGAGATATAGACCCTAAAGAATTATGGATAGGAGGGGCAATTT
CTAGCACTCTGGAAGATTTAGGGGCAAATGTGTTTCCCGGAGTGAAGACAACAGTTGAAGCATTAAAACA
GGTGATTATTGAAGATTTGCAGTTGTCGTTAAGGAGTTCATGATATGACGACAATTGCCTTAAAAGTAGA
AGTTCCCATAGCTTGTTTTCGGCAGTCTCGTGCTAGGGAATATGGCGAAACTTACCCTGTACCACCACCA
TCGACAGTATATGGAATGTTACTATCTCTTGTTGGAGAAGTGGATAGATACAAACACTGCGGTGTGAAGC
TGGCGATCGCACTTCTATCTGAACCAGAAAAGTCAACTGTTATTCGCACCTTTCACCGATTTAAGACGAA
GAATATCCATGACTCTAAAAATAATAAACCTGATTATCAGGAGTTATTAACTAATATAGAATTTATAGTT
TGGGTGGATGCTGGAGTAGATAAAGCTAAACCAAATTTAGTGGAACGTTTAGCAGAGGCATTGACTAACC
CGGCTTCTATTAATAGGTTTGGTGGATTATGTTTAGGTGAAAGTCGGGATTTAGTGAATGATGTTACCCT
TTTACCTAAAAATTACTATGCAGAATCAATGCGATGGTTAATTCGAGATGAATATGGGTTACTAACTTTA
CCTTACTGGGTAGACCATGTAGGTTCGCGGGGAACGCGATGGCTACGTTACGAGATTCAGAAATGTCCAG
TCTTTCAACCACCTGAATTATCTTGGACTTCAGTTCAAAGTAATTAGCCTAGGCTGCTGCCACCGCTGAG
CAATAACTAGCATAACCCCTTGGGGCCTCTAAACGGGTCTTGAGGGGTTTTTTGCTGAAACCTCAGGCAT
TTGAGAAGCACACGGTCACACTGCTTCCGGTAGTCAATAAACCGGTAAACCAGCAATAGACATAAGCGGC
TATTTAACGACCCTGCCCTGGATCTCGACGCTCTCCCTTATGCGACTCCTGCATTAGGAAATTAATACGA
CTCACTATAGGGGAATTGTGAGCGGATAACAATTCCCCTGTAGAAATAATTTTGTTTAACTTTAATAAGG
AGATATACCATGGTTAGGGGTAGAAGGGAATGGACTCAAGCTAAATATGAGCGATATATAAAAGAAGGTC
GTGGCCGAGGAAGTGGTAAGCACTATAAACCTTGGCTTACAATCCAAGATGTTCCCTCTAAAGGACGTTC
TTCTAGAACTCCTGGTTGGAAAACAAATCGAGTACATCATTTCTTCTCAGACCATGAAAAACGGCTATTT
TATTTGTTTGAGTGGTCAGATATAGTCACAGATATAAGAGAGCAATTTCCTTTAGACAATCTCGATCTAG
CCATGAGTATTGCTACAGACATAGGTATAAAGTACCCTGTAGATACACAAAGTGGCACTCCTCACGTTTT
AACAAGCGACTTTATGCTTACAGTCAACCGCGATGGGAAGCAGATGCAGATTGCCCGGACTGTTAAGCCG
TCAACAGAACTGGAGAAAAAGCAAGTTAATGAGAAATTCGAGATAGAAAGACAATATTACTTAGCAAAGG
GTATTGACTGGGGAATTATCACAGAAAAAGAAATTCCCAGGCTTTTAGCTGAAAATGTTGAGTGGGTTCA
TTCTGCTTATAGGCTAGAAGCAAATTCTGAAATGGACACTGCACAACTGAGTGAATTGTCAACAATTTTA
AAATCTAAGCTTCAGGAAGAAGATACAACTATAAATAGAGTAACTACTGCTTTAGACAAAGAAATGAATA
TAAATTCCGGTACATCACTTTATGTATTTAAACATTTAATTGCTAGGAAAGAAATCCTTGTGGATCTAGT
AGCAATAAAATTATCTGCTTGTCCGTCAACTAAAGTTATTGAAAAAATAATATTTTAGACCCACATGATA
GGTAAATAATATGGTTAAAGATTTATTTGTCAATGATTTAATAGAGTGGATTGTATACCAAAACACTCAT
ATAGTCGAAAGAATTATTTGGATAGATGAAGGTTACATTATTGCATTTGTTATAGATATTAATGCTAAGA
AAGGTCTACCTGAACCAAGGAAAATATCAGATATTTTAGAAGCTATAACTGAAGGTATTGCTTTTAAGCA
GCAACAAGATCCTTGGGCAAGAATTATTCGGGATGAAAATTTGACAGATAAGGAAAAGGAATACAGAGAT
AAAGCTTGGGAGATAATTTCATCATTAATTATAGAAGAACCATCAATATATTATAGAAATTTTAGAGGAT
CGATGGTTAAAGAAGCGGTTGAAAAGTACAACGAAGAAAGGGATAAAGATAAATTAGTAGAAAAAACCGT
CTATGGTTATTTGAGAAGATTTTGGCAGAGAGGAAAAACTATAAATGCTCTCATACCTGATTTTATCAAT
TCATCAGGTAAGGGCAAGATTCGAGGACAATCGGGCAAGAAGAGAGGAAGACCAAGAAAATATGCACATG
ACCCAGATATTGGTGAAGGTGTAAATGTTACAGAAGAAGATAGAAAGATTTTTAGAGTATCTATAAGCAA
ATTTTACAATAATCCAAAAGAAAACTACTTAACAACAGCCTATGAATTAATGGTGAAAGAATATTACAAG
GAAGGAATTAGATATGACGAGAATGGTGTTCAAAAATCTATATTAACCCCAACTGATAAAATACCTACAA
TTACTCAATTCAAATACTGGTATCAACTTGAACAGGATGATGTTACCAAAACTTTAACATCTCGAAAAGG
AGCCAAGCGAGTAGCTTTAGAGAATAGAGCAATTTTGGGAAACTCTAAGATGGAAACTATTGGCCCTGGT
TCTAGATATCAAATTGATGCCACAGTTGCTGATGTATATTTAGTTTCAAAATATAACCGTGACTGGATAA
TTGGTAGACCAGTTATCTATGTAATTATTGATGTTTTTAGTAGAATGATTACAGGTGTTTATGTCGGTTT
AGAAGGCCCATCTTGGATAGGAGCAATGATGGCACTAGCCAATGTAGCTACAGATAAAACCCTGTTTTGC
CAGGAATATAACATTAATATTACTGAAAATGAATGGCCTTGCAATCAAATGCCAGATGCAATTTTAGGAG
ATAGGGGAGAATTAGCAGGTATGACAGTAGAAACATTAATCCCTAATCTTTATGTTCGTATTGAAAATGC
AGCTTCCTATAGAGCAGATTGGAAAGGGTTAGTAGAAAGACACTTTCGTATAATTCATGAATATGTAAAA
CCTTTTTTACCTGGTTATGTGGATACGGATTTTAGGCAAAGAGGTGCAAGGGATTATAGGCTTGATGGCA
AACTTGATATAGATCAATTTACTGAGATTATTATTCGTTTAATTGTTCACCATAACAATAAACCTCTTAC
TGAATATGAAAGAGATGAAGCAATGATTGCTGATGATACCCCTCCTATACCTAGAGAGTTGTGGAAGTGG
GGTATCGCCAATCGTTCTGGCAGACTCAGAACTTTTTCTGAAGATATTGTCAAATTGAACTTGATGCCTA
CTGAGAAAGCAACTATTACTGCTAAAGGCATCAAAATGAGAGGTAAGGAGATGTACTATACCTGTGATAG
TGCTAAAAATGAGCAATGGTTTGAAAAAGCTAGAAGTAATCTCCTTTCTAAGTCAGAAAAATCATTGATT
GTATCTTATGACATCAGAAAGCCAAACTTCATTTATCTTCCATCTAGTGATGGTAGAGATTTTGAAAAAT
GTTTTCTTATTGACTTAGAAGGGCGGTATGCTAATAAAAACTTTCATGATATTGAATATCTGCTTGCTTA
TGAAGAATTGCAAAGACAGAAAAGCCAAGGTAAACAGCTACAAGAAAAGGTAGATTTAATAGCTGATATT
GAAAGCATAGTAGATAGAGCAGAAAAAATGACTGATGCTTCTCAATATCATAATTTAAGTAAGAGCAAGA
AAGTTTCTGGAATAAGAGATAATAGGGCTTTTGAAAAGGCTAAACGACGAGAGAATGAAGGATTTGAATT
AGCAATTACAGATAATCAGAGCAGTTTTCAGGTTGCAGAGAGTACAGCAGAAACCTCCGAACAGCCAGAA
TCACTACAGCCAAACCATCTGAATCTTCTTAAGAAAAAGCGACAGGAGCGAAAACGTGGACAGAATTGAG
AGTGAACTGGTTAAAATTCCTAATGGAGAACTAGCAGTTATTGCCAGATATATAGATCAAAAACTGCCAG
AATACAACACTAATCCATTAATTCAGGCATTACCTCCTATCCTATCAGCAGCAGAATTTATAGATAAAGT
AGCCAGAGAACCAAATTTTGATGAACAAGAGAGAGAGCTAGAACCACATTATAGATTTCATTGTATTGAG
AGGTTATCTAGATATTTTGACCCTCAAAATAAAACTCTTGAATTACAAAAAGTTATTTGTACGCTTATCA
TGACAGGCTATCTGTCAAGGAACCTTTTAAAACCTGAATATGCAAATCGCTCTAGGCAAATTTATAATGC
AATAGGTAATGGAGGAGGTAAAAATTTAGAAAACTATGTTAATCTTCCTACATCTGCGTCCGGCTTAACT
CTAATTGGCCCATCAGGTATTGGAAAGACTACAAATTTCAAAAATATTCTTGAGCTTTATCCCCAAATAA
TTTTTCATCCTGATTATAGTGTTTACCAAATAGTTTGGCTGCGGGTAGATTGCCCTAAAACTTTAAAGGG
GTTATGTATAGATACTTTTGCAGGTATCGATAAATTGTTAGGAACTAATTTATTAAAGAAATTTAACCCA
GCACGCACATCTGAAGATTATCTATTGGCTCAACTTGCACAAACAGCACACACTCATCATCTAGGAGTTT
TGGTGATTGATGAAATACAAAATTTAGCAACTGCAAAAAGAAATAGAGACGAAATATTAAATTTTTTAGT
AAAGCTCGATAATACTATTGGAATTCCAGTTATTCGTGTAGGTACGAATGAAGCCATTAGTTTTCTTCAA
GGTAATCTTAGAAATGCTAGAAGAAATACTGGAGAAGGAAGTAGAATGTGGGATAGAATGGTAAATAATG
ATGAATGGTGTTACTTTTTAGAAGGAATATGGGAATACCAATGGACAAAAACACCTGTTCATTTCTCGGA
TGAAATAAAAGAAGTTTTTTATGATGAAAGCCAGGGAATTATTGATATTGCTATAAAACTTTACAAAATG
GTTCAATGGAGAGCGATTTCAATAGGTGACCAAGAAATTATTACGGTTGATCTGATTCGTCAAGTAGCTA
AAGAAGGATTGTATTTAGTAAAGCCAATGCTAGATGCAATTAGGTTAGGGGACAGAGAGTGGATGATTAA
ATATAAGGATATTGCTCCTCTCGATATTACGGAATATCACAATAGATGTGTATCTGAGATTGATGCTAAA
GATTTGACAGAGATTAAGAGATTAGCTAAAAAGCAGCAGAATCAGCAGAAAGTATCTCCGAAGCTCAATT
ATGTAATTAGTGAGCTGTTGAAATTGGAAGTAGAATCTGGTAAAGCAAAGGAATGTGCAGAACAAATTGT
TTATAGTCATGAAGATCCAGACATTCCAATTCCATCTTTAGTTAATAAGGCATATGCTCTTGCTTTGCAA
GGATGTCAAGTAAATGAGAGTCTTGCTAAAACAAGTACCAGGAAAGCTAAATTAAAGACAAAGTACCAAG
AGAATGATATTCGGCGAATTGTCGAGAATGCCAAGAAAGACAAAAAATCTGCATACGAGGATTTGAAATT
AGCAGGTATAATCAAAAATCCAGTTGAAGATTTTATCAATATTTAGCTTCTAAATGCTTAGTTTTTTCCC
AACTCTGTATCCCGATGAACTTTTATATAGCACTTTAGCTAGATACCATATTCGGAGTGGAAATAAAAGT
TTCAAGCAAACTGACTTAGAGCTATTCGGTTACAGTTCCCAACAAATATGCAAAATTACCTTAACTAATA
ATTTAAATTATTTAGTGAAAAACTTACCTTTACGCTCCCAGCAAAAAGTTGAGAATTTACTACAAAATCA
TACTTTATATTCCTTTTATGCAACTTTATTAATGCCGCAGGAGGCTTGGCTGCTGAAAAACTCAATGAGT
AATAAATTCAGTGGGTCTATACTAGATTTTGCTAAAGTGGCTAATAATTCTAGTGATGATTCAAAAAAAT
TTTTAAAATTTTGCCCTGAATGTTTAGAGAAAGATACCCAAAAGTATGGTGAACCTTACTGGCATAGAAT
ACATCAAGTCCCTGGCATTTTAGTTTGTCCAATTCATCGTGTTGTTTTACACAATAGCTGTATAGAAGTT
GAATCGAAAGGCATACATTATCATGCTGCCAGCATAGATAATTGTTTATTAGCAAATAATGTGAAAAAAT
TGACAAATAAAACTGTAGAAACACTTTCAATACTGGCACATGATATTAATTGGCTAATTCATAGCAGTTT
TGCCTTTCAAGGTTTGGCTTGGCTTCGCGCTCAGTACCAGCGTTACTTATTGGATAAAGGACTGCTAAAA
ACCTTTGCTGGTGGCAAGTTTAAGTTTAATGATTGTGGTTTTGCCCAGCTTATATTTGAGTTTTATGGTC
AAGAATCCTTAGAAGCCCTCAATCCAAAGCTGACCCAAAATCAAGGTAAATATTTTTCTCACTGCTTGTT
TGGATGCGACTTAAACCCAGCAATTGACCGCATAACTCATATCTTAATGATAAAATTTTTAGCAAATTCT
ATAGAAGAGTTCTTTCAGTCATAACTTAAGTCGAACAGAAAGTAATCGTATTGTACACGGCCGCATAATC
GAAATTAATACGACTCACTATAGGGGAATTGTGAGCGGATAACAATTCCCCATCTTAGTATATTAGTTAA
GTATAAGAAGGAGATATACATGGTGAGTTTTTTCCCTCAACCTTATCCAGATGAAATTTTATATAGTGTT
ATTGCTCGTTATCACATTAGAAGTGGCAATACGAGTCCAAAAATTACATTACAAGATTTATTTAAGTCAC
AGACTACTGTGGCGACAGTAGATTTACCATCGAACCTTAGTAATTTAATTAAAAACCTACAATTTATCTC
AAATTACCAAGTTGAAGAGTTGATATATAAACATACTCTCTACCCTTTATATAGCCCTTTTTTGCCAGCA
AACAGGTCTAGTCAGGTACTGGAATCTATGAAAGGAGATTATGGGGGAGATATTCATACAAGAGCCGGAA
TTATGGCAAGCTCAATTACTATGCCGAAATATTTGCGGTTTTGTCCAACTTGCTGGGAAGAAGACTTAAA
AAATTATGGCGAACCTTACTGGCATCGCATCCATCAAATACCAGGGATTTTAGTTTGTCCATTTCATGGT
GAAGTTTTGCAAGATAGCCTAGCTCCTTTACATGGTTTTAATAAGCATGAATATTATGCAGCTAGTACAG
ACAACTGTTCTATTACTAAAGAACCCAGTATTCTTAGCCCTGACACACTGAAAAAATTACTAATATTAGC
CAAAGATTTTTGGTGGTTACTCAATAGTGAAATACCTTGCCAAGAGCCACAGTGGTTTCGCAAACAGTAC
ACAAATCTGATGATTGAGCAGGGTTTTGCAACTCCAACTGGTCGAATTTACCAGAACAAACTACTAGATA
ATTTTTTGTTCTTTTATGGTCAAGAAATGCTCAGTGCTGTTGATTCAATGGTAAATCATAATGATTCAAA
CAACTGGGTTACTAGCATCGTCAGGAAATATAGGAAATCTTTCCATCCTCTTAGACATCTGCTAATGATG
CGTTTTTTGAAAACATCAGTAGAGGAATTTTTTCAAAAAGATACTGAATACAAGCCTTTTGGCGAACCCC
CCTGGTTGTGTCTCAATGCTGCCGCAGAACATTATCTACAACCAGTGATTACCAATTTAGTCATTACTTT
ATGCTGCGATACAAAAAAGCCTGTCGGTACTTTTTCTTGTGCTTGCGGAATGGTTTATTGCCGGACTGGG
CCTGATGAAACGGATGAAGACAAAGTTCGCATTGGTAAAGTCAAGGCATTCGGTCAAATATGGGAGCAAA
AGCTGAAAGAATTGGTGGAAGTTGAAAAGTTGGGTTTGCGGGAGACAGCCAGAAGATTAAATGTTGATGC
CAGAACTATCAAACGTTATGTATCTCGTCTAAAATTGACAACTTATTGGCAGACTAGAACAGAAAATGAC
TCTGTAGGCTTACAGGGAGTCCCAGAAATAGATCCCAATTTTGCAACTGAACTCAAATTAAAACACAGGC
AAAATTGGATGGCTTTACAAGTACAGAACCCTGAAGCTTCAAAGACAACTCTGAGAAAACTAGTACCAGC
CACCTATATTTGGCTATACAGGAATGACAGAGAATGGCTCAATCAAAACTCACCCACTTTACAAGTTGCC
GTTCCTTCCGTTGTGAGAGTTGATTGGCATGAGCGAGATCAGCAAATTCTCGCTCAGGTTCAAGATGCAG
TGCGATCGCTACTTAAGGCTGATATACCAGAGAAAATTTCTATTAGTAGGGTAGGGAAAACTATCGGCTT
ACTTGCATTACTCGAAAAACATCTCGACCAGATGCCTTTAACAAAGGCTTATTTGGAATCAGTCGTTGAA
ACTGTAGAAGAATTTCAGATGCGCCGGATCAAGTGGGCAATCAAGCTGCTTGATGAATGTGGAGAAGAAA
TTATGCGCTGGAAGGTAGTCAGAGTTGCTGCTTTGCGAGAGGATTGCTCCCAAAGAGTCAGTGCATTTCT
GGAAAGTGAACTGGAGAAAGCATACAAGAAAGAGAGGTGATTAATTAACCTAGGCTGCTGCCACCGCTGA
GCAATAACTAGCATAACCCCTTGGGGCCTCTAAACGGGTCTTGAGGGGTTTTTTGCTGAAACCTCAGGCA
TTTGAGAAGCACACGGTCACACTGCTTCCGGTAGTCAATAAACCGGTAAACCAGCAATAGACATAAGCGG
CTATTTAACGACCCTGCCCTGAACCGACGACAAGCTGACGACCGCTGCCCTGAACCGACGACCGGGTCAT
CGTGGCCGGATCTTGCGGCCCCTCGGCTTGAACGAATTGTTAGACATTATTTGCCGACTACCTTGGTGAT
CTCGCCTTTCACGTAGTGGACAAATTCTTCCAACTGATCTGCGCGCGAGGCCAAGCGATCTTCTTCTTGT
CCAAGATAAGCCTGTCTAGCTTCAAGTATGACGGGCTGATACTGGGCCGGCAGGCGCTCCATTGCCCAGT
CGGCAGCGACATCCTTCGGCGCGATTTTGCCGGTTACTGCGCTGTACCAAATGCGGGACAACGTAAGCAC
TACATTTCGCTCATCGCCAGCCCAGTCGGGCGGCGAGTTCCATAGCGTTAAGGTTTCATTTAGCGCCTCA
AATAGATCCTGTTCAGGAACCGGATCAAAGAGTTCCTCCGCCGCTGGACCTACCAAGGCAACGCTATGTT
CTCTTGCTTTTGTCAGCAAGATAGCCAGATCAATGTCGATCGTGGCTGGCTCGAAGATACCTGCAAGAAT
GTCATTGCGCTGCCATTCTCCAAATTGCAGTTCGCGCTTAGCTGGATAACGCCACGGAATGATGTCGTCG
TGCACAACAATGGTGACTTCTACAGCGCGGAGAATCTCGCTCTCTCCAGGGGAAGCCGAAGTTTCCAAAA
GGTCGTTGATCAAAGCTCGCCGCGTTGTTTCATCAAGCCTTACGGTCACCGTAACCAGCAAATCAATATC
ACTGTGTGGCTTCAGGCCGCCATCCACTGCGGAGCCGTACAAATGTACGGCCAGCAACGTCGGTTCGAGA
TGGCGCTCGATGACGCCAACTACCTCTGATAGTTGAGTCGATACTTCGGCGATCACCGCTTCCCTCATAC
TCTTCCTTTTTCAATATTATTGAAGCATTTATCAGGGTTATTGTCTCATGAGCGGATACATATTTGAATG
TATTTAGAAAAATAAACAAATAGCTAGCTCACTCGGTCGCTACGCTCCGGGCGTGAGACTGCGGCGGGCG
CTGCGGACACATACAAAGTTACCCACAGATTCCGTGGATAAGCAGGGGACTAACATGTGAGGCAAAACAG
CAGGGCCGCGCCGGTGGCGTTTTTCCATAGGCTCCGCCCTCCTGCCAGAGTTCACATAAACAGACGCTTT
TCCGGTGCATCTGTGGGAGCCGTGAGGCTCAACCATGAATCTGACAGTACGGGCGAAACCCGACAGGACT
TAAAGATCCCCACCGTTTCCGGCGGGTCGCTCCCTCTTGCGCTCTCCTGTTCCGACCCTGCCGTTTACCG
GATACCTGTTCCGCCTTTCTCCCTTACGGGAAGTGTGGCGCTTTCTCATAGCTCACACACTGGTATCTCG
GCTCGGTGTAGGTCGTTCGCTCCAAGCTGGGCTGTAAGCAAGAACTCCCCGTTCAGCCCGACTGCTGCGC
CTTATCCGGTAACTGTTCACTTGAGTCCAACCCGGAAAAGCACGGTAAAACGCCACTGGCAGCAGCCATT
GGTAACTGGGAGTTCGCAGAGGATTTGTTTAGCTAAACACGCGGTTGCTCTTGAAGTGTGCGCCAAAGTC
CGGCTACACTGGAAGGACAGATTTGGTTGCTGTGCTCTGCGAAAGCCAGTTACCACGGTTAAGCAGTTCC
CCAACTGACTTAACCTTCGATCAAACCACCTCCCCAGGTGGTTTTTTCGTTTACAGGGCAAAAGATTACG
CGCAGAAAAAAAGGATCTCAAGAAGATCCTTTGATCTTTTCTACTGAACCGCTCTAGATTTCAGTGCAAT
TTATCTCTTCAAATGTAGCACCTGAAGTCAGCCCCATACGATATAAGTTGTAATTCTCATGTTAGTCATG
CCCCGCGCCCACCGGAAGGAGCTGACTGGGTTGAAGGCTCTCAAGGGCATCGGTCGAGATCCCGGTGCCT
AATGAGTGAGCTAACTTACATTAATTGCGTTGCGCTCACTGCCCGCTTTCCAGTCGGGAAACCTGTCGTG
CCAGCTGCATTAATGAATCGGCCAACGCGCGGGGAGAGGCGGTTTGCGTATTGGGCGCCAGGGTGGTTTT
TCTTTTCACCAGTGAGACGGGCAACAGCTGATTGCCCTTCACCGCCTGGCCCTGAGAGAGTTGCAGCAAG
CGGTCCACGCTGGTTTGCCCCAGCAGGCGAAAATCCTGTTTGATGGTGGTTAACGGCGGGATATAACATG
AGCTGTCTTCGGTATCGTCGTATCCCACTACCGAGATGTCCGCACCAACGCGCAGCCCGGACTCGGTAAT
GGCGCGCATTGCGCCCAGCGCCATCTGATCGTTGGCAACCAGCATCGCAGTGGGAACGATGCCCTCATTC
AGCATTTGCATGGTTTGTTGAAAACCGGACATGGCACTCCAGTCGCCTTCCCGTTCCGCTATCGGCTGAA
TTTGATTGCGAGTGAGATATTTATGCCAGCCAGCCAGACGCAGACGCGCCGAGACAGAACTTAATGGGCC
CGCTAACAGCGCGATTTGCTGGTGACCCAATGCGACCAGATGCTCCACGCCCAGTCGCGTACCGTCTTCA
TGGGAGAAAATAATACTGTTGATGGGTGTCTGGTCAGAGACATCAAGAAATAACGCCGGAACATTAGTGC
AGGCAGCTTCCACAGCAATGGCATCCTGGTCATCCAGCGGATAGTTAATGATCAGCCCACTGACGCGTTG
CGCGAGAAGATTGTGCACCGCCGCTTTACAGGCTTCGACGCCGCTTCGTTCTACCATCGACACCACCACG
CTGGCACCCAGTTGATCGGCGCGAGATTTAATCGCCGCGACAATTTGCGACGGCGCGTGCAGGGCCAGAC
TGGAGGTGGCAACGCCAATCAGCAACGACTGTTTGCCCGCCAGTTGTTGTGCCACGCGGTTGGGAATGTA
ATTCAGCTCCGCCATCGCCGCTTCCACTTTTTCCCGCGTTTTCGCAGAAACGTGGCTGGCCTGGTTCACC
ACGCGGGAAACGGTCTGATAAGAGACACCGGCATACTCTGCGACATCGTATAACGTTACTGGTTTCACAT
TCACCACCCTGAATTGACTCTCTTCCGGGCGCTATCATGCCATACCGCGAAAGGTTTTGCGCCATTCGAT
GGTGTCCGG
Features (pLannotate 1.2.2; 23 found; start..end, strand, type, name):
      5..40      -  CDS            TcR (fragment): tetracycline efflux protein; tet; confers resistance to tetracycline
     43..61      +  promoter       T7 promoter: promoter for bacteriophage T7 RNA polymerase
     62..86      +  protein_bind   lac operator: The lac repressor binds to the lac operator to inhibit transcription in E. coli. This inhibition can be relieved by adding lactose or isopropyl-β-D-thiogalactopyranoside (IPTG). lac repressor encoded by lacI
    101..123     +  RBS            RBS: efficient ribosome binding site from bacteriophage T7 gene 10 (Olins and Rangwala, 1989)
    325..343     +  promoter       T7 promoter: promoter for bacteriophage T7 RNA polymerase
    344..368     +  protein_bind   lac operator: The lac repressor binds to the lac operator to inhibit transcription in E. coli. This inhibition can be relieved by adding lactose or isopropyl-β-D-thiogalactopyranoside (IPTG). lac repressor encoded by lacI
   4322..4339    +  CDS            SET1 (fragment): solubility-enhancement tag derived from T7 phage gene 10B
   4347..4394    +  terminator     T7 terminator: transcription terminator for bacteriophage T7 RNA polymerase
   4505..4540    -  CDS            TcR (fragment): tetracycline efflux protein; tet; confers resistance to tetracycline
   4543..4561    +  promoter       T7 promoter: promoter for bacteriophage T7 RNA polymerase
   4562..4586    +  protein_bind   lac operator: The lac repressor binds to the lac operator to inhibit transcription in E. coli. This inhibition can be relieved by adding lactose or isopropyl-β-D-thiogalactopyranoside (IPTG). lac repressor encoded by lacI
   4601..4623    +  RBS            RBS: efficient ribosome binding site from bacteriophage T7 gene 10 (Olins and Rangwala, 1989)
  10366..10384   +  promoter       T7 promoter: promoter for bacteriophage T7 RNA polymerase
  10385..10409   +  protein_bind   lac operator: The lac repressor binds to the lac operator to inhibit transcription in E. coli. This inhibition can be relieved by adding lactose or isopropyl-β-D-thiogalactopyranoside (IPTG). lac repressor encoded by lacI
  12373..12390   +  CDS            SET1 (fragment): solubility-enhancement tag derived from T7 phage gene 10B
  12398..12445   +  terminator     T7 terminator: transcription terminator for bacteriophage T7 RNA polymerase
  12647..13438   -  CDS            SmR: aminoglycoside adenylyltransferase (Murphy, 1985); aadA; confers resistance to spectinomycin and streptomycin
  13439..13530   -  promoter       AmpR promoter: bla
  13578..14316   -  rep_origin     CloDF13 ori: Plasmids containing the CloDF13 (CDF) origin of replication can be propagated in E. coli cells that contain additional plasmids with compatible origins.
  14413..14477   -  CDS            TcR (fragment): tetracycline efflux protein; tet; confers resistance to tetracycline
  14492..14513   -  protein_bind   CAP binding site: CAP binding activates transcription in the presence of cAMP. E. coli catabolite activator protein
  14526..15608   -  CDS            lacI: lac repressor; lacI; The lac repressor binds to the lac operator to inhibit transcription in E. coli. This inhibition can be relieved by adding lactose or isopropyl-β-D-thiogalactopyranoside (IPTG).
  15609..15686   -  promoter       lacI promoter: lacI
