[The description below was written by a language model from this plasmid's Addgene catalogue record and pLannotate feature annotations shown in this document.]
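Description:
pMS4: pHelper(AvCAST)_entry is a 15.7 kb bacterial expression plasmid built on the pCDFDuet-1 backbone. It supplies the protein and guide RNA components of the CRISPR-associated transposon (CAST) system from Anabaena variabilis. It replicates from the CloDF13 origin, which is listed as low copy and is compatible with plasmids carrying other origin types, so it can coexist with additional plasmids in the same E. coli cell. Selection is through the aadA (SmR) gene, which confers spectinomycin/streptomycin resistance. The backbone also carries lacI under its own promoter.

The catalogue lists four payloads: a minimal AvCAST CRISPR array, the Cascade proteins (Cas6, Cas8, Cas7 and Cas5), the transposition proteins TnsA, TnsB, TnsC and TniQ, and AvTnsD. The automated annotation does not label these coding regions. It does show four T7 promoter/lac operator units, two of them followed by T7 gene 10 ribosome binding sites, arranged as two Duet-style blocks that each end in a T7 terminator. The long unannotated stretches between these elements presumably hold the AvCAST genes, but the record does not state which promoter drives which insert. Expression depends on T7 RNA polymerase and is held off by the lac repressor until induced with IPTG or lactose. The short TcR and SET1 hits appear to be small backbone remnants rather than functional genes.

As an "entry" version, the CRISPR array contains two BsaI sites so that a user-chosen spacer can be inserted by restriction cloning to programme the Cascade complex. With both RNA-guided components and TnsD present, the helper fits studies of the two homing modes of CRISPR-associated transposons, which is the subject of the associated publication.
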