Addgene plasmid #168137: pMS4: pHelper(AvCAST)_entry
Purpose: Inducible expression of AvCAST proteins. Two BsaI sites for spacer cloning.
Depositing lab: Feng Zhang. Depositing organization: Broad Institute. Publication: Dual modes of CRISPR-associated transposon homing. Saito M, Ladha A, Strecker J, Faure G, Neumann E, Altae-Tran H, Macrae RK, Zhang F. Cell. 2021 Apr 29;184(9):2441-2453.e18. doi: 10.1016/j.cell.2021.03.006. Epub 2021 Mar 25. PubMed 33770501.
Backbone
  Vector backbone: pCDFDuet-1
  Backbone manufacturer: Millipore Sigma
  Vector type: Bacterial Expression
Growth in bacteria
  Bacterial resistance: Spectinomycin, 50 μg/mL
  Growth temperature: 37°C
  Growth strain: NEB Stable
  Copy number: Low Copy
Gene/Insert 1
  Gene/Insert name: AvCAST minimal CRISPR array
  Species: Anabaena variabilis
Gene/Insert 2
  Gene/Insert name: AvCAST Cascade proteins (Cas6, Cas8, Cas7 and Cas5)
  Species: Anabaena variabilis
Gene/Insert 3
  Gene/Insert name: AvCAST Tns proteins (TnsA, TnsB, TnsC and TniQ)
  Species: Anabaena variabilis
Gene/Insert 4
  Gene/Insert name: AvTnsD
  Species: Anabaena variabilis
Terms and licenses: Academic/Nonprofit Terms; Industry Terms: Not Available to Industry
How to cite: pMS4: pHelper(AvCAST)_entry was a gift from Feng Zhang (Addgene plasmid # 168137 ; http://n2t.net/addgene:168137 ; RRID:Addgene_168137)
